Addgene plasmid #53878: USP16_pCSdest
Depositing lab: Roger Reeves. Depositing organization: Johns Hopkins University and School of Medicine. Publication: Survey of Human Chromosome 21 Gene Expression Effects on Early Development in Danio rerio. Edie S, Zaghloul NA, Leitch CC, Klinedinst DK, Lebron J, Thole JF, McCallion AS, Katsanis N, Reeves RH. G3 (Bethesda). 2018 Jul 2;8(7):2215-2223. doi: 10.1534/g3.118.200144. PubMed 29760202.
Backbone
  Vector backbone: pCSDest
  Backbone manufacturer: Lawson Lab (Addgene Plasmid 22423)
  Backbone size w/o insert (bp): 4095
  Vector type: Mammalian Expression
Growth in bacteria
  Bacterial resistance: Ampicillin, 100 μg/mL
  Growth temperature: 37°C
  Growth strain: Top10
  Copy number: High Copy
Gene/Insert
  Gene/Insert name: USP16
  Species: H. sapiens (human)
  Insert size (bp): 2469
  Entrez Gene: USP16 (a.k.a. MSTP039, UBP-M, UBPM)
  Promoter: SP6 and CMV
  Cloning method: Gateway Cloning
  Sequencing primers: 5′ CMV-F; 3′ EBV-Rev
Terms and licenses: Academic/Nonprofit Terms; Industry Terms
Depositor comments: BC030777
How to cite: USP16_pCSdest was a gift from Roger Reeves (Addgene plasmid # 53878 ; http://n2t.net/addgene:53878 ; RRID:Addgene_53878)
