[The description below was written by a language model from this plasmid's Addgene catalogue record.]
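Description:
USP16_pCSdest is an expression plasmid carrying the human USP16 coding sequence (also known as UBP-M), a gene on chromosome 21 that encodes a ubiquitin-specific protease. The insert of about 2.5 kb was moved by Gateway recombination into pCSDest, a roughly 4.1 kb Gateway destination version of the pCS2-type vector family. The depositor's comment points to a cDNA clone accession as the source of the insert. The plasmid is catalogued as a mammalian expression vector, is maintained at high copy in E. coli and is selected with ampicillin. No feature table accompanies the record, so the origin of replication, polyadenylation signal and recombination-site scars are not itemised. No epitope tags or reporters are listed.

Two promoters are recorded upstream of the insert, CMV and SP6, and together they give the construct a dual use. The CMV promoter drives constitutive transcription by RNA polymerase II when the plasmid is introduced directly into vertebrate cells. The SP6 phage promoter allows in vitro transcription of USP16 mRNA from the same template, which is the usual route for producing synthetic mRNA for embryo microinjection.

The associated publication is a survey of how expression of human chromosome 21 genes affects early development in zebrafish. This indicates that the plasmid belongs to a set of matched clones built to overexpress individual chromosome 21 genes in embryos and score the resulting phenotypes. It should also suit general overexpression of human USP16 in cultured cells.
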