>Addgene plasmid #53878 | USP16_pCSdest | addgene partial sequence | sequence record 94926 | CMV-F 5'-CGCAAATGGGCGGTAGGCGTG-3'
GCATGCTCGTTTAGGGAACCGCCATTCTGCCTGGGGACGTCGGAGCAAGCTTGATTTAGGTGACACTATA
GAATACAAGCTACTTGTTCTTTTTGCAGGATCCCATCGATTCGAATTCAAGGATCACAAGTTTGTACAAA
AAAGCAGGCACCATGGGAAAGAAACGGACAAAGGGAAAAACTGTTCCAATCGATGATTCCTCTGAAACTT
TAGAACCTGTGTGCAGACACATTAGAAAAGGATTGGAACAAGGTAATTTGAAAAAGGCTTTAGTGAATGT
GGAATGGAATATCTGCCAAGACTGTAAGACTGACAATAAAGTGAAAGATAAAGCTGAAGAAGAAACAGAA
GAAAAGCCTTCAGTTTGGCTGTGTCTTAAATGTGGCCATCAGGGCTGTGGCAGAAATTCTCAGGAGCAGC
ATGCCTTGAAGCACTATCTGACGCCAAGATCTGAACCTCACTGTCTGGTTCTTAGTTTGGACAACTGGAG
TGTATGGTGTTACGTATGTGATAATGAGGTCCAGTATTGTAGTTCAAACCAGTTGGGTCAAGTGGTTGAT
TATGTCAGAAAACATGCCAGCATTACAACTCCAAAGCCAGAGAAAGATAATGGAAATATTGAACTTGAAA
ATAAAAAATTAGAAAAAGAGAGTAAGAATGAACAAGAGAGAGAAAAGAAGGAAAACATGGCTAAAGAGAA
TCCTCCCATGAATTCTCCTTGCCAAATAACCGTGAAAGGACTCAGTAATTTGGGAAACACATGTTTCTTC
AATGCAGTTATGCAGAACTTGTCACAAACACCAGTGCTTAGAGAACTACT
