>Addgene plasmid #53878 | USP16_pCSdest | addgene partial sequence | sequence record 95074 | EBV-rev 5'-GTGGTTTGTCCAAACTCATC-3'
TACGACTCACTATAGTTCTAGAGGCTCGAGAGGATCACCACTTTGTACAAGAAAGCTGGGTTCTACAGTA
TTCTCTCATAAAATAGGAGGTACGCTTGTGAGTTTAGTACTTTAGTTGTAGGCACAGCTTGCACATGTGT
GTCGCTGATGTGAAACCACTGCCCTTTTGATTCCATTTCAAAATCTTGTGGAATATCACCGTGAAGAACA
AGATTAGAGAGATGACTATTTGCGGTTCTTGCCTTGGCATAGGCAGTGTAATGCCCCGACCTCATAGTAC
CACTGTGTTCAACAACTCCATATAAGGAATAGAGTACCCTTGTATTTTCTTCTGCAACATTCTTACATTT
AAGGGTGCAAAAAGGAGCCAAATCTAAGATTTCCGGAAACTTTATGTGTTTGTTAACTTTGCGTAGGTTA
AAACCAGCCTGCTGAAATCTCTTTAAATGAAGAGTAAGAACAGGAGGAGCAAGAGAAATTAGCATCTGCT
TTTTGGCATTGGTGTAAACATGCTTCCTTTCACCTTTTATATTTGCCTTTGGTCCATTACACTGTCTCCG
TGTGCATACTTCACAAAGCAGTTTATTCGCATCTCGAAGTTTCTCATTACGGGTGAACTGATATAAACAA
TGTTGGATTGAACACTCATCAGTATTGAAAACTTCCCTGTTTGCAAGAGTACAGAAAGCAGTTTCTGGAT
CTTCATTTACAACCTCATACACCTTTGTTCCAGGAGTATGACTATCATTCAGAATCTCTATATTTATTTC
ATCA
